LOCUS       Exported 7084 bp ds-DNA circular SYN 12-MAY-2021
DEFINITION  shETV5 shRNA.
ACCESSION   .
VERSION     .
KEYWORDS    pLKO.1 shETV5-B
SOURCE      synthetic DNA construct
  ORGANISM  synthetic DNA construct
REFERENCE   1 (bases 1 to 7084)
  AUTHORS   Wang B, Krall EB, Aguirre AJ, Kim M, Widlund HR, Doshi MB, Sicinska
            E, Sulahian R, Goodale A, Cowley GS, Piccioni F, Doench JG, Root DE,
            Hahn WC
  TITLE     ATXN1L, CIC, and ETS Transcription Factors Modulate Sensitivity to
            MAPK Pathway Inhibition.
  JOURNAL   Cell Rep. 2017 Feb 7;18(6):1543-1557. doi:
            10.1016/j.celrep.2017.01.031.
  PUBMED    28178529
REFERENCE   2 (bases 1 to 7084)
  AUTHORS   .
  TITLE     Direct Submission
  JOURNAL   Exported May 12, 2021 from SnapGene Server 1.1.58
            http://www.snapgene.com
FEATURES             Location/Qualifiers
     source          1..7084
                     /organism="synthetic DNA construct"
                     /mol_type="other DNA"
     misc_feature    41..158
                     /label=cPPT/CTS
                     /note="central polypurine tract and central termination
                     sequence of HIV-1"
     promoter        217..717
                     /label=hPGK promoter
                     /note="human phosphoglycerate kinase 1 promoter"
     primer_bind     636..654
                     /label=hPGK-F
                     /note="Human PGK promoter, forward primer"
     CDS             739..1338
                     /codon_start=1
                     /gene="pac from Streptomyces alboniger"
                     /product="puromycin N-acetyltransferase"
                     /label=PuroR
                     /note="confers resistance to puromycin"
                     /translation="MTEYKPTVRLATRDDVPRAVRTLAAAFADYPATRHTVDPDRHIER
                     VTELQELFLTRVGLDIGKVWVADDGAAVAVWTTPESVEAGAVFAEIGPRMAELSGSRLA
                     AQQQMEGLLAPHRPKEPAWFLATVGVSPDHQGKGLGSAVVLPGVEAAERAGVPAFLETS
                     APRNLPFYERLGFTVTADVEVPEGPRTWCMTRKPGA"
     primer_bind     complement(739..758)
                     /label=Puro-R
                     /note="Puromycin resistance gene, reverse primer. Also
                     called puro-variant-R"
     primer_bind     1235..1255
                     /label=Puro-F
                     /note="Puromycin resistance gene, forward primer"
     LTR             1466..1699
                     /label=3' LTR (Delta-U3)
                     /note="self-inactivating 3' long terminal repeat (LTR) from
                     HIV-1"
     polyA_signal    1771..1892
                     /label=SV40 poly(A) signal
                     /note="SV40 polyadenylation signal"
     primer_bind     complement(1808..1827)
                     /label=SV40pA-R
                     /note="SV40 polyA, reverse primer"
     primer_bind     1862..1881
                     /label=EBV-rev
                     /note="SV40 polyA terminator, reverse primer"
     rep_origin      1932..2067
                     /label=SV40 ori
                     /note="SV40 origin of replication"
     primer_bind     1994..2013
                     /label=SV40pro-F
                     /note="SV40 promoter/origin, forward primer"
     primer_bind     complement(2087..2106)
                     /label=T7
                     /note="T7 promoter, forward primer"
     promoter        complement(2088..2106)
                     /label=T7 promoter
                     /note="promoter for bacteriophage T7 RNA polymerase"
     primer_bind     complement(2116..2133)
                     /label=M13 Forward
                     /note="In lacZ gene. Also called M13-F20 or M13 (-21)
                     Forward"
     primer_bind     complement(2116..2132)
                     /label=M13 fwd
                     /note="common sequencing primer, one of multiple similar
                     variants"
     primer_bind     complement(2125..2147)
                     /label=M13/pUC Forward
                     /note="In lacZ gene"
     rep_origin      2274..2729
                     /direction=RIGHT
                     /label=f1 ori
                     /note="f1 bacteriophage origin of replication; arrow
                     indicates direction of (+) strand synthesis"
     primer_bind     complement(2361..2380)
                     /label=F1ori-R
                     /note="F1 origin, reverse primer"
     primer_bind     2571..2592
                     /label=F1ori-F
                     /note="F1 origin, forward primer"
     promoter        2755..2859
                     /gene="bla"
                     /label=AmpR promoter
     CDS             2860..3720
                     /codon_start=1
                     /gene="bla"
                     /product="beta-lactamase"
                     /label=AmpR
                     /note="confers resistance to ampicillin, carbenicillin, and
                     related antibiotics"
                     /translation="MSIQHFRVALIPFFAAFCLPVFAHPETLVKVKDAEDQLGARVGYI
                     ELDLNSGKILESFRPEERFPMMSTFKVLLCGAVLSRIDAGQEQLGRRIHYSQNDLVEYS
                     PVTEKHLTDGMTVRELCSAAITMSDNTAANLLLTTIGGPKELTAFLHNMGDHVTRLDRW
                     EPELNEAIPNDERDTTMPVAMATTLRKLLTGELLTLASRQQLIDWMEADKVAGPLLRSA
                     LPAGWFIADKSGAGERGSRGIIAALGPDGKPSRIVVIYTTGSQATMDERNRQIAEIGAS
                     LIKHW"
     primer_bind     complement(3078..3097)
                     /label=Amp-R
                     /note="Ampicillin resistance gene, reverse primer"
     rep_origin      3891..4479
                     /direction=RIGHT
                     /label=ori
                     /note="high-copy-number ColE1/pMB1/pBR322/pUC origin of
                     replication"
     primer_bind     4380..4399
                     /label=pBR322ori-F
                     /note="pBR322 origin, forward primer"
     primer_bind     4633..4650
                     /label=L4440
                     /note="L4440 vector, forward primer"
     protein_bind    4767..4788
                     /label=CAP binding site
                     /bound_moiety="E. coli catabolite activator protein"
                     /note="CAP binding activates transcription in the presence
                     of cAMP."
     promoter        4803..4833
                     /label=lac promoter
                     /note="promoter for the E. coli lac operon"
     protein_bind    4841..4857
                     /label=lac operator
                     /bound_moiety="lac repressor encoded by lacI"
                     /note="The lac repressor binds to the lac operator to
                     inhibit transcription in E. coli. This inhibition can be
                     relieved by adding lactose or
                     isopropyl-beta-D-thiogalactopyranoside (IPTG)."
     primer_bind     4846..4868
                     /label=M13/pUC Reverse
                     /note="In lacZ gene"
     primer_bind     4865..4881
                     /label=M13 rev
                     /note="common sequencing primer, one of multiple similar
                     variants"
     primer_bind     4865..4881
                     /label=M13 Reverse
                     /note="In lacZ gene. Also called M13-rev"
     primer_bind     4900..4920
                     /label=T3
                     /note="T3 promoter, forward primer"
     promoter        4902..4920
                     /label=T3 promoter
                     /note="promoter for bacteriophage T3 RNA polymerase"
     promoter        4948..5174
                     /label=RSV promoter
                     /note="Rous sarcoma virus enhancer/promoter"
     LTR             5175..5355
                     /label=5' LTR (truncated)
                     /note="truncated 5' long terminal repeat (LTR) from HIV-1"
     misc_feature    5402..5527
                     /label=HIV-1 Psi
                     /note="packaging signal of human immunodeficiency virus
                     type 1"
     misc_feature    6020..6253
                     /label=RRE
                     /note="The Rev response element (RRE) of HIV-1 allows for
                     Rev-dependent mRNA export from the nucleus to the
                     cytoplasm."
     CDS             6438..6482
                     /codon_start=1
                     /product="antigenic peptide corresponding to amino acids
                     655 to 669 of the HIV envelope protein gp41 (Lutje Hulsik
                     et al., 2013)"
                     /label=gp41 peptide
                     /note="recognized by the 2H10 single-chain llama nanobody"
                     /translation="KNEQELLELDKWASL"
     promoter        6780..7020
                     /label=U6 promoter
                     /note="RNA polymerase III promoter for human U6 snRNA"
     primer_bind     6780..6800
                     /label=hU6-F
                     /note="Human U6 promoter, forward primer"
     primer_bind     6951..6970
                     /label=LKO.1 5'
                     /note="Human U6 promoter, forward primer"
ORIGIN
        1 aattctagat cttgagacaa atggcagtat tcatccacaa ttttaaaaga aaagggggga
       61 ttggggggta cagtgcaggg gaaagaatag tagacataat agcaacagac atacaaacta
      121 aagaattaca aaaacaaatt acaaaaattc aaaattttcg ggtttattac agggacagca
      181 gagatccact ttggcgccgg ctcgaggggg cccgggttgc gccttttcca aggcagccct
      241 gggtttgcgc agggacgcgg ctgctctggg cgtggttccg ggaaacgcag cggcgccgac
      301 cctgggtctc gcacattctt cacgtccgtt cgcagcgtca cccggatctt cgccgctacc
      361 cttgtgggcc ccccggcgac gcttcctgct ccgcccctaa gtcgggaagg ttccttgcgg
      421 ttcgcggcgt gccggacgtg acaaacggaa gccgcacgtc tcactagtac cctcgcagac
      481 ggacagcgcc agggagcaat ggcagcgcgc cgaccgcgat gggctgtggc caatagcggc
      541 tgctcagcag ggcgcgccga gagcagcggc cgggaagggg cggtgcggga ggcggggtgt
      601 ggggcggtag tgtgggccct gttcctgccc gcgcggtgtt ccgcattctg caagcctccg
      661 gagcgcacgt cggcagtcgg ctccctcgtt gaccgaatca ccgacctctc tccccagggg
      721 gatccaccgg agcttaccat gaccgagtac aagcccacgg tgcgcctcgc cacccgcgac
      781 gacgtcccca gggccgtacg caccctcgcc gccgcgttcg ccgactaccc cgccacgcgc
      841 cacaccgtcg atccggaccg ccacatcgag cgggtcaccg agctgcaaga actcttcctc
      901 acgcgcgtcg ggctcgacat cggcaaggtg tgggtcgcgg acgacggcgc cgcggtggcg
      961 gtctggacca cgccggagag cgtcgaagcg ggggcggtgt tcgccgagat cggcccgcgc
     1021 atggccgagt tgagcggttc ccggctggcc gcgcagcaac agatggaagg cctcctggcg
     1081 ccgcaccggc ccaaggagcc cgcgtggttc ctggccaccg tcggcgtctc gcccgaccac
     1141 cagggcaagg gtctgggcag cgccgtcgtg ctccccggag tggaggcggc cgagcgcgcc
     1201 ggggtgcccg ccttcctgga gacctccgcg ccccgcaacc tccccttcta cgagcggctc
     1261 ggcttcaccg tcaccgccga cgtcgaggtg cccgaaggac cgcgcacctg gtgcatgacc
     1321 cgcaagcccg gtgcctgacg cccgccccac gacccgcagc gcccgaccga aaggagcgca
     1381 cgaccccatg catcggtacc tttaagacca atgacttaca aggcagctgt agatcttagc
     1441 cactttttaa aagaaaaggg gggactggaa gggctaattc actcccaacg aagacaagat
     1501 ctgctttttg cttgtactgg gtctctctgg ttagaccaga tctgagcctg ggagctctct
     1561 ggctaactag ggaacccact gcttaagcct caataaagct tgccttgagt gcttcaagta
     1621 gtgtgtgccc gtctgttgtg tgactctggt aactagagat ccctcagacc cttttagtca
     1681 gtgtggaaaa tctctagcag tagtagttca tgtcatctta ttattcagta tttataactt
     1741 gcaaagaaat gaatatcaga gagtgagagg aacttgttta ttgcagctta taatggttac
     1801 aaataaagca atagcatcac aaatttcaca aataaagcat ttttttcact gcattctagt
     1861 tgtggtttgt ccaaactcat caatgtatct tatcatgtct ggctctagct atcccgcccc
     1921 taactccgcc catcccgccc ctaactccgc ccagttccgc ccattctccg ccccatggct
     1981 gactaatttt ttttatttat gcagaggccg aggccgcctc ggcctctgag ctattccaga
     2041 agtagtgagg aggctttttt ggaggcctag ggacgtaccc aattcgccct atagtgagtc
     2101 gtattacgcg cgctcactgg ccgtcgtttt acaacgtcgt gactgggaaa accctggcgt
     2161 tacccaactt aatcgccttg cagcacatcc ccctttcgcc agctggcgta atagcgaaga
     2221 ggcccgcacc gatcgccctt cccaacagtt gcgcagcctg aatggcgaat gggnnnnnnn
     2281 nnnnnnnnnn nnnnnnnnnn nnnnnnnnnn nnnnnnnnnn nnnnnnnnnn nnnnnnnnnn
     2341 nnnnnnnnnn nnnnnnnnnn nnnnnnnnnn nnnnnnnnnn nnnnnnnnnn nnnnnnncnn
     2401 nnnnnnnnnn nnnnnnnnnn nnnnnnnnnn nnnnnnnnnn nnnnnnnnnn nnnnnnnnnn
     2461 nnnnnnnnnn nnnnnnnnnn nnnnnnnnna nnnnnnnnnn nnnnnnnnnn nnnnnnnnnn
     2521 nnnnnnnnnn nnnnnnnnnc ctttgacgtt ggagtccacg ttctttaata gtggactctt
     2581 gttccaaact ggaacaacac tcaaccctat ctcggtctat tcttttgatt tataagggat
     2641 tttgccgatt tcggcctatt ggttaaaaaa tgagctgatt taacaaaaat ttaacgcgaa
     2701 ttttaacaaa atattaacgc ttacaattta ggtggcactt ttcggggaaa tgtgcgcgga
     2761 acccctattt gtttattttt ctaaatacat tcaaatatgt atccgctcat gagacaataa
     2821 ccctgataaa tgcttcaata atattgaaaa aggaagagta tgagtattca acatttccgt
     2881 gtcgccctta ttcccttttt tgcggcattt tgccttcctg tttttgctca cccagaaacg
     2941 ctggtgaaag taaaagatgc tgaagatcag ttgggtgcac gagtgggtta catcgaactg
     3001 gatctcaaca gcggtaagat ccttgagagt tttcgccccg aagaacgttt tccaatgatg
     3061 agcactttta aagttctgct atgtggcgcg gtattatccc gtattgacgc cgggcaagag
     3121 caactcggtc gccgcataca ctattctcag aatgacttgg ttgagtactc accagtcaca
     3181 gaaaagcatc ttacggatgg catgacagta agagaattat gcagtgctgc cataaccatg
     3241 agtgataaca ctgcggccaa cttacttctg acaacgatcg gaggaccgaa ggagctaacc
     3301 gcttttttgc acaacatggg ggatcatgta actcgccttg atcgttggga accggagctg
     3361 aatgaagcca taccaaacga cgagcgtgac accacgatgc ctgtagcaat ggcaacaacg
     3421 ttgcgcaaac tattaactgg cgaactactt actctagctt cccggcaaca attaatagac
     3481 tggatggagg cggataaagt tgcaggacca cttctgcgct cggcccttcc ggctggctgg
     3541 tttattgctg ataaatctgg agccggtgag cgtgggtctc gcggtatcat tgcagcactg
     3601 gggccagatg gtaagccctc ccgtatcgta gttatctaca cgacggggag tcaggcaact
     3661 atggatgaac gaaatagaca gatcgctgag ataggtgcct cactgattaa gcattggtaa
     3721 ctgtcagacc aagtttactc atatatactt tagattgatt taaaacttca tttttaattt
     3781 aaaaggatct aggtgaagat cctttttgat aatctcatga ccaaaatccc ttaacgtgag
     3841 ttttcgttcc actgagcgtc agaccccgta gaaaagatca aaggatcttc ttgagatcct
     3901 ttttttctgc gcgtaatctg ctgcttgcaa acaaaaaaac caccgctacc agcggtggtt
     3961 tgtttgccgg atcaagagct accaactctt tttccgaagg taactggctt cagcagagcg
     4021 cagataccaa atactgttct tctagtgtag ccgtagttag gccaccactt caagaactct
     4081 gtagcaccgc ctacatacct cgctctgcta atcctgttac cagtggctgc tgccagtggc
     4141 gataagtcgt gtcttaccgg gttggactca agacgatagt taccggataa ggcgcagcgg
     4201 tcgggctgaa cggggggttc gtgcacacag cccagcttgg agcgaacgac ctacaccgaa
     4261 ctgagatacc tacagcgtga gctatgagaa agcgccacgc ttcccgaagg gagaaaggcg
     4321 gacaggtatc cggtaagcgg cagggtcgga acaggagagc gcacgaggga gcttccaggg
     4381 ggaaacgcct ggtatcttta tagtcctgtc gggtttcgcc acctctgact tgagcgtcga
     4441 tttttgtgat gctcgtcagg ggggcggagc ctatggaaaa acgccagcaa cgcggccttt
     4501 ttacggttcc tggccttttg ctggcctttt gctcacatgt tctttcctgc gttatcccct
     4561 gattctgtgg ataaccgtat taccgccttt gagtgagctg ataccgctcg ccgcagccga
     4621 acgaccgagc gcagcgagtc agtgagcgag gaagcggaag agcgcccaat acgcaaaccg
     4681 cctctccccg cgcgttggcc gattcattaa tgcagctggc acgacaggtt tcccgactgg
     4741 aaagcgggca gtgagcgcaa cgcaattaat gtgagttagc tcactcatta ggcaccccag
     4801 gctttacact ttatgcttcc ggctcgtatg ttgtgtggaa ttgtgagcgg ataacaattt
     4861 cacacaggaa acagctatga ccatgattac gccaagcgcg caattaaccc tcactaaagg
     4921 gaacaaaagc tggagctgca agcttaatgt agtcttatgc aatactcttg tagtcttgca
     4981 acatggtaac gatgagttag caacatgcct tacaaggaga gaaaaagcac cgtgcatgcc
     5041 gattggtgga agtaaggtgg tacgatcgtg ccttattagg aaggcaacag acgggtctga
     5101 catggattgg acgaaccact gaattgccgc attgcagaga tattgtattt aagtgcctag
     5161 ctcgatacat aaacgggtct ctctggttag accagatctg agcctgggag ctctctggct
     5221 aactagggaa cccactgctt aagcctcaat aaagcttgcc ttgagtgctt caagtagtgt
     5281 gtgcccgtct gttgtgtgac tctggtaact agagatccct cagacccttt tagtcagtgt
     5341 ggaaaatctc tagcagtggc gcccgaacag ggacttgaaa gcgaaaggga aaccagagga
     5401 gctctctcga cgcaggactc ggcttgctga agcgcgcacg gcaagaggcg aggggcggcg
     5461 actggtgagt acgccaaaaa ttttgactag cggaggctag aaggagagag atgggtgcga
     5521 gagcgtcagt attaagcggg ggagaattag atcgcgatgg gaaaaaattc ggttaaggcc
     5581 agggggaaag aaaaaatata aattaaaaca tatagtatgg gcaagcaggg agctagaacg
     5641 attcgcagtt aatcctggcc tgttagaaac atcagaaggc tgtagacaaa tactgggaca
     5701 gctacaacca tcccttcaga caggatcaga agaacttaga tcattatata atacagtagc
     5761 aaccctctat tgtgtgcatc aaaggataga gataaaagac accaaggaag ctttagacaa
     5821 gatagaggaa gagcaaaaca aaagtaagac caccgcacag caagcggccg ctgatcttca
     5881 gacctggagg aggagatatg agggacaatt ggagaagtga attatataaa tataaagtag
     5941 taaaaattga accattagga gtagcaccca ccaaggcaaa gagaagagtg gtgcagagag
     6001 aaaaaagagc agtgggaata ggagctttgt tccttgggtt cttgggagca gcaggaagca
     6061 ctatgggcgc agcgtcaatg acgctgacgg tacaggccag acaattattg tctggtatag
     6121 tgcagcagca gaacaatttg ctgagggcta ttgaggcgca acagcatctg ttgcaactca
     6181 cagtctgggg catcaagcag ctccaggcaa gaatcctggc tgtggaaaga tacctaaagg
     6241 atcaacagct cctggggatt tggggttgct ctggaaaact catttgcacc actgctgtgc
     6301 cttggaatgc tagttggagt aataaatctc tggaacagat ttggaatcac acgacctgga
     6361 tggagtggga cagagaaatt aacaattaca caagcttaat acactcctta attgaagaat
     6421 cgcaaaacca gcaagaaaag aatgaacaag aattattgga attagataaa tgggcaagtt
     6481 tgtggaattg gtttaacata acaaattggc tgtggtatat aaaattattc ataatgatag
     6541 taggaggctt ggtaggttta agaatagttt ttgctgtact ttctatagtg aatagagtta
     6601 ggcagggata ttcaccatta tcgtttcaga cccacctccc aaccccgagg ggacccgaca
     6661 ggcccgaagg aatagaagaa gaaggtggag agagagacag agacagatcc attcgattag
     6721 tgaacggatc tcgacggtat cgatcacgag actagcctcg agcggccgcc cccttcaccg
     6781 agggcctatt tcccatgatt ccttcatatt tgcatatacg atacaaggct gttagagaga
     6841 taattggaat taatttgact gtaaacacaa agatattagt acaaaatacg tgacgtagaa
     6901 agtaataatt tcttgggtag tttgcagttt taaaattatg ttttaaaatg gactatcata
     6961 tgcttaccgt aacttgaaag tatttcgatt tcttggcttt atatatcttg tggaaaggac
     7021 gaggtaccgg ccgtgacact tagtacatta actcgagtta atgtactaag tgtcacggtt
     7081 tttg
//
