[The description below was written by a language model from this plasmid's Addgene catalogue record and the feature table of its GenBank file.]
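Description:
pLKO.1 shETV5-B is a lentiviral RNAi vector built on the pLKO.1 backbone from the Broad Institute's Genetic Perturbation Platform. It carries a short hairpin RNA directed against human ETV5 (also known as ERM), an ETS-family transcription factor. The hairpin was cloned between the AgeI and EcoRI sites, immediately downstream of the human U6 promoter, an RNA polymerase III promoter suited to producing small, precisely terminated transcripts. The hairpin itself is not annotated as a separate feature in the sequence record. Its position is inferred from the cloning sites and from the U6 promoter, which lies near the end of the numbered map.

The viral portion follows a third-generation, self-inactivating design. An RSV promoter fused to a truncated HIV-1 5' LTR drives genomic RNA production in packaging cells. It is followed by the Psi packaging signal, the Rev response element for nuclear export, and the cPPT/CTS element, which aids nuclear import of the reverse-transcribed genome. The U3-deleted 3' LTR silences LTR-driven transcription after integration. Within the provirus, a human PGK promoter expresses puromycin N-acetyltransferase, allowing selection of stably transduced mammalian cells. The bacterial backbone provides a high-copy ColE1/pUC-type origin and ampicillin resistance. It also contains an f1 origin, an SV40 origin and poly(A) signal, and flanking T7, T3 and lac elements.

The construct is one of several ETV5 hairpins, as the "B" suffix suggests, and is used for stable ETV5 knockdown. It was deposited with a study of how ATXN1L, CIC and ETS factors affect sensitivity to MAPK pathway inhibition. The catalogue gives a backbone size larger than the total vector size, probably because the parental vector carries a stuffer that the hairpin replaces. The sequence record is about 7.1 kb.
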