Addgene plasmid #74978: pLKO.1 shETV5-B
Purpose: shETV5 shRNA
Depositing lab: William Hahn. Depositing organization: Dana-Farber Cancer Institute. Publication: ATXN1L, CIC, and ETS Transcription Factors Modulate Sensitivity to MAPK Pathway Inhibition. Wang B, Krall EB, Aguirre AJ, Kim M, Widlund HR, Doshi MB, Sicinska E, Sulahian R, Goodale A, Cowley GS, Piccioni F, Doench JG, Root DE, Hahn WC. Cell Rep. 2017 Feb 7;18(6):1543-1557. doi: 10.1016/j.celrep.2017.01.031. PubMed 28178529.
Backbone
  Vector backbone: pLKO.1
  Backbone manufacturer: Broad Institute - Genetic Perturbation Platform
  Backbone size w/o insert (bp): 8901
  Total vector size (bp): 7082
  Vector type: Mammalian Expression, RNAi
  Selectable markers: Puromycin
Growth in bacteria
  Bacterial resistance: Ampicillin, 100 μg/mL
  Growth temperature: 37°C
  Growth strain: NEB Stable
  Copy number: High Copy
Gene/Insert
  Gene/Insert name: ETV5
  gRNA/shRNA sequence: CCGTGACACTTAGTACATTAA
  Species: H. sapiens (human)
  Entrez Gene: ETV5 (a.k.a. ERM)
  Cloning method: Restriction Enzyme; 5′ cloning site AgeI (unknown if destroyed); 3′ cloning site EcoRI (unknown if destroyed)
  Sequencing primers: 5′ GACTATCATATGCTTACCGT
Terms and licenses: Academic/Nonprofit Terms; Industry Terms: Not Available to Industry
How to cite: pLKO.1 shETV5-B was a gift from William Hahn (Addgene plasmid # 74978 ; http://n2t.net/addgene:74978 ; RRID:Addgene_74978)
