>Addgene plasmid #74978 | pLKO.1 shETV5-B | addgene partial sequence | sequence record 147468 | hU6-F 5'-GAGGGCCTATTTCCCATGATT-3'
TAATTTGACTGTAAACACAAAGATATTAGTACAAAATACGTGACGTAGAAAGTAATAATTTCTTGGGTAG
TTTGCAGTTTTAAAATTATGTTTTAAAATGGACTATCATATGCTTACCGTAACTTGAAAGTATTTCGATT
TCTTGGCTTTATATATCTTGTGGAAAGGACGAGGTACCGGCCGTGACACTTAGTACATTAACTCGAGTTA
ATGTACTAAGTGTCACGGTTTTTGAATTCTAGATCTTGAGACAAATGGCAGTATTCATCCACAATTTTAA
AAGAAAAGGGGGGATTGGGGGGTACAGTGCAGGGGAAAGAATAGTAGACATAATAGCAACAGACATACAA
ACTAAAGAATTACAAAAACAAATTACAAAAATTCAAAATTTTCGGGTTTATTACAGGGACAGCAGAGATC
CACTTTGGCGCCGGCTCGAGGGGGCCCGGGTTGCGCCTTTTCCAAGGCAGCCCTGGGTTTGCGCAGGGAC
GCGGCTGCTCTGGGCGTGGTTCCGGGAAACGCAGCGGCGCCGACCCTGGGTCTCGCACATTCTTCACGTC
CGTTCGCAGCGTCACCCGGATCTTCG
