>Addgene plasmid #74978 | pLKO.1 shETV5-B | addgene partial sequence | sequence record 147469 | puro-variant-R 5'-gtgggcttgtactcggtcat-3'
AGAATGCGGAACACCGCGCGGGCAGGAACAGGGCCCACACTACCGCCCCACACCCCGCCTCCCGCACCGC
CCCTTCCCGGCCGCTGCTCTCGGCGCGCCCTGCTGAGCAGCCGCTATTGGCCACAGCCCATCGCGGTCGG
CGCGCTGCCATTGCTCCCTGGCGCTGTCCGTCTGCGAGGGTACTAGTGAGACGTGCGGCTTCCGTTTGTC
ACGTCCGGCACGCCGCGAACCGCAAGGAACCTTCCCGACTTAGGGGCGGAGCAGGAAGCGTCGCCGGGGG
GCCCACAAGGGTAGCGGCGAAGATCCGGGTGACGCTGCGAACGGACGTGAAGAATGTGCGAGACCCAGGG
TCGGCGCCGCTGCGTTTCCCGGAACCACGCCCAGAGCAGCCGCGTCCCTGCGCAAACCCAGGGCTGCCTT
GGAAAAGGCGCAACCCGGGCCCCCTCGAGCCGGCGCCAAAGTGGATCTCTGCTGTCCCTGTAATAAACCC
GAAAATTTTGAATTTTTGTAATTTGTTTTTGTAATTCTTTAGTTTGTATGTCTGTTGCTATTATGTCTAC
TA
